>Addgene plasmid #227841 | pcDNA 3.3 C-MYC GAC-WT | addgene full sequence | sequence record 477879 | Addgene NGS Result
GTTAGGCGTTTTGCGCTGCTTCGCGATGTACGGGCCAGATATACGCGTTGACATTGATTATTGACTAGTT
ATTAATAGTAATCAATTACGGGGTCATTAGTTCATAGCCCATATATGGAGTTCCGCGTTACATAACTTAC
GGTAAATGGCCCGCCTGGCTGACCGCCCAACGACCCCCGCCCATTGACGTCAATAATGACGTATGTTCCC
ATAGTAACGCCAATAGGGACTTTCCATTGACGTCAATGGGTGGAGTATTTACGGTAAACTGCCCACTTGG
CAGTACATCAAGTGTATCATATGCCAAGTACGCCCCCTATTGACGTCAATGACGGTAAATGGCCCGCCTG
GCATTATGCCCAGTACATGACCTTATGGGACTTTCCTACTTGGCAGTACATCTACGTATTAGTCATCGCT
ATTACCATGGTGATGCGGTTTTGGCAGTACATCAATGGGCGTGGATAGCGGTTTGACTCACGGGGATTTC
CAAGTCTCCACCCCATTGACGTCAATGGGAGTTTGTTTTGGCACCAAAATCAACGGGACTTTCCAAAATG
TCGTAACAACTCCGCCCCATTGACGCAAATGGGCGGTAGGCGTGTACGGTGGGAGGTCTATATAAGCAGA
GCTCGTTTAGTGAACCGTCAGATCGCCTGGAGACGCCATCCACGCTGTTTTGACCTCCATAGAAGACACC
GGGACCGATCCAGCCTCCGGACTGAGCTCCTTAAGGTTAACTCTAGAGAATTCGGATCCATGATGCGGCT
GCGAGGCTCGGGGATGCTGCGGGACCTGCTCCTGCGGTCGCCCGCAGGAGTATCGGCGACTCTGCGGCGG
GCACAGCCCTTGGTCACCCTGTGCCGGCGTCCCCGAGGCGGGGGACGGCCGGCCGCGGGCCCGGCTGCCG
CCGCGCGACTCCACCCGTGGTGGGGCGGGGGCGGCTGGCCGGCGGAGCCCCTCGCGCGGGGCCTGTCCAG
CTCTCCTTCGGAGATCTTGCAGGAGCTGGGCAAGGGGAGCACGCATCCGCAGCCCGGGGTGTCGCCACCC
GCTGCCCCGGCGGCGCCCGGCCCCAAGGACGGCCCCGGGGAGACGGACGCGTTTGGCAACAGCGAGGGCA
AAGAGCTGGTGGCCTCAGGTGAAAATAAAATAAAACAGGGTCTGTTACCTAGCTTGGAAGATTTGCTGTT
CTATACAATTGCTGAAGGACAAGAGAAAATACCTGTTCATAAATTTATTACAGCACTCAAATCTACAGGA
TTGCGAACGTCTGATCCCAGGTTGAAAGAGTGTATGGATATGTTAAGATTAACTCTTCAAACAACATCAG
ATGGTGTCATGCTAGACAAAGATCTTTTTAAAAAATGTGTTCAGAGCAACATTGTTTTGTTGACACAAGC
ATTTAGAAGAAAGTTTGTGATTCCTGACTTTATGTCTTTTACCTCACACATTGATGAGTTATATGAAAGT
GCTAAAAAGCAGTCTGGAGGAAAGGTTGCAGATTATATTCCTCAACTGGCCAAATTCAGTCCCGATTTGT
GGGGTGTGTCTGTTTGTACAGTAGATGGACAGAGGCATTCTACTGGAGATACCAAAGTTCCCTTCTGTCT
TCAGTCCTGTGTAAAACCTTTGAAATATGCCATTGCTGTTAATGATCTTGGAACTGAATATGTGCATCGA
TATGTTGGAAAAGAGCCGAGTGGACTAAGATTCAACAAACTATTTTTGAATGAAGATGATAAACCACATA
ATCCTATGGTAAATGCTGGAGCAATTGTTGTGACTTCACTAATAAAGCAAGGAGTAAATAATGCTGAAAA
ATTTGACTATGTCATGCAGTTTTTGAATAAGATGGCTGGTAATGAATATGTTGGATTCAGTAATGCAACG
TTTCAGTCTGAAAGAGAAAGTGGAGATCGAAATTTTGCAATAGGATATTACTTAAAAGAAAAGAAGTGTT
TTCCAGAAGGCACAGACATGGTTGGTATATTAGACTTCTACTTCCAGCTGTGCTCCATTGAAGTGACTTG
TGAATCAGCCAGTGTGATGGCTGCGACACTGGCTAATGGTGGTTTCTGCCCAATTACTGGTGAAAGAGTA
CTGAGCCCTGAAGCAGTTCGAAATACATTGAGTTTGATGCATTCCTGTGGCATGTATGACTTCTCAGGGC
AGTTTGCTTTCCATGTTGGTCTTCCTGCAAAATCTGGAGTTGCTGGGGGCATTCTTTTAGTTGTCCCCAA
TGTTATGGGTATGATGTGCTGGTCTCCTCCTCTGGATAAGATGGGCAACAGTGTTAAGGGAATTCACTTT
TGTCACGATCTTGTTTCTCTGTGTAATTTCCATAACTATGATAATTTGAGACACTTTGCAAAAAAACTTG
ATCCTCGAAGAGAAGGTGGTGATCAAAGGCATTCCTTTGGACCATTGGACTATGAAAGTCTCCAACAAGA
ACTTGCTTTAAAAGAGACAGTATGGAAAAAAGTGTCACCTGAGTCAAATGAGGACATCTCTACAACTGTA
GTATATAGAATGGAAAGTCTGGGAGAGAAAAGCCTCGAGCCATGGAAGCTTATGGAACAAAAACTCATCT
CAGAAGAGGATCTGGATATCTAACTGACTGAACCGGTGGTCCAAACGGGGGAGGCTAACTGAAACACGGA
AGGAGACAATACCGGAAGGAACCCGCGCTATGACGGCAATAAAAAGACAGAATAAAACGCACGGGTGTTG
GGTCGTTTGTTCATAAACGCGGGGTTCGGTCCCAGGGCTGGCACTCTGTCGATACCCCACCGAGACCCCA
TTGGGGCCAATACGCCCGCGTTTCTTCCTTTTCCCCACCCCACCCCCCAAGTTCGGGTGAAGGCCCAGGG
CTCGCAGCCAACGTCGGGGCGGCAGGCCCTGCCATAGCAGATCTGCGCAGCTGGGGCTCTAGGGGGTATC
CCC
[124 nt withheld, positions 2944-3067]
C
[91 nt withheld, positions 3069-3159]
A
[49 nt withheld, positions 3161-3209]
CCTTTGACGTTGGAGTCCACGTTCTTT
[37 nt withheld, positions 3237-3273]
ACCCTATCTCGGTCTATTCTTTTGATTTATAAGGGATTTTGCCGATTTCGGCCTATTGGTTAAAAAATGA
GCTGATTTAACAAAAATTTAACGCGAATTAATTCTGTGGAATGTGTGTCAGTTAGGGTGTGGAAAGTCCC
CAGGCTCCCCAGCAGGCAGAAGTATGCAAAGCATGCATCTCAATTAGTCAGCAACCAGGTGTGGAAAGTC
CCCAGGCTCCCCAGCAGGCAGAAGTATGCAAAGCATGCATCTCAATTAGTCAGCAACCATAGTCCCGCCC
CTAACTCCGCCCATCCCGCCCCTAACTCCGCCCAGTTCCGCCCATTCTCCGCCCCATGGCTGACTAATTT
TTTTTATTTATGCAGAGGCCGAGGCCGCCTCTGCCTCTGAGCTATTCCAGAAGTAGTGAGGAGGCTTTTT
TGGAGGCCTAGGCTTTTGCAAAAAGCTCCCGGGAGCTTGTATATCCATTTTCGGATCTGATCAAGAGACA
GGATGAGGATCGTTTCGCATGATTGAACAAGATGGATTGCACGCAGGTTCTCCGGCCGCTTGGGTGGAGA
GGCTATTCGGCTATGACTGGGCACAACAGACAATCGGCTGCTCTGATGCCGCCGTGTTCCGGCTGTCAGC
GCAGGGGCGCCCGGTTCTTTTTGTCAAGACCGACCTGTCCGGTGCCCTGAATGAACTGCAGGACGAGGCA
GCGCGGCTATCGTGGCTGGCCACGACGGGCGTTCCTTGCGCAGCTGTGCTCGACGTTGTCACTGAAGCGG
GAAGGGACTGGCTGCTATTGGGCGAAGTGCCGGGGCAGGATCTCCTGTCATCTCACCTTGCTCCTGCCGA
GAAAGTATCCATCATGGCTGATGCAATGCGGCGGCTGCATACGCTTGATCCGGCTACCTGCCCATTCGAC
CACCAAGCGAAACATCGCATCGAGCGAGCACGTACTCGGATGGAAGCCGGTCTTGTCGATCAGGATGATC
TGGACGAAGAGCATCAGGGGCTCGCGCCAGCCGAACTGTTCGCCAGGCTCAAGGCGCGCATGCCCGACGG
CGAGGATCTCGTCGTGACCCATGGCGATGCCTGCTTGCCGAATATCATGGTGGAAAATGGCCGCTTTTCT
GGATTCATCGACTGTGGCCGGCTGGGTGTGGCGGACCGCTATCAGGACATAGCGTTGGCTACCCGTGATA
TTGCTGAAGAGCTTGGCGGCGAATGGGCTGACCGCTTCCTCGTGCTTTACGGTATCGCCGCTCCCGATTC
GCAGCGCATCGCCTTCTATCGCCTTCTTGACGAGTTCTTCTGAGCGGGACTCTGGGGTTCGCGAAATGAC
CGACCAAGCGACGCCCAACCTGCCATCACGAGATTTCGATTCCACCGCCGCCTTCTATGAAAGGTTGGGC
TTCGGAATCGTTTTCCGGGACGCCGGCTGGATGATCCTCCAGCGCGGGGATCTCATGCTGGAGTTCTTCG
CCCACCCCAACTTGTTTATTGCAGCTTATAATGGTTACAAATAAAGCAATAGCATCACAAATTTCACAAA
TAAAGCATTTTTTTCACTGCATTCTAGTTGTGGTTTGTCCAAACTCATCAATGTATCTTATCATGTCTGT
ATACCGTCGACCTCTAGCTAGAGCTTGGCGTAATCATGGTCATAGCTGTTTCCTGTGTGAAATTGTTATC
CGCTCACAATTCCACACAACATACGAGCCGGAAGCATAAAGTGTAAAGCCTGGGGTGCCTAATGAGTGAG
CTAACTCACATTAATTGCGTTGCGCTCACTGCCCGCTTTCCAGTCGGGAAACCTGTCGTGCCAGCTGCAT
TAATGAATCGGCCAACGCGCGGGGAGAGGCGGTTTGCGTATTGGGCGCTCTTCCGCTTCCTCGCTCACTG
ACTCGCTGCGCTCGGTCGTTCGGCTGCGGCGAGCGGTATCAGCTCACTCAAAGGCGGTAATACGGTTATC
CACAGAATCAGGGGATAACGCAGGAAAGAACATGTGAGCAAAAGGCCAGCAAAAGGCCAGGAACCGTAAA
AAGGCCGCGTTGCTGGCGTTTTTCCATAGGCTCCGCCCCCCTGACGAGCATCACAAAAATCGACGCTCAA
GTCAGAGGTGGCGAAACCCGACAGGACTATAAAGATACCAGGCGTTTCCCCCTGGAAGCTCCCTCGTGCG
CTCTCCTGTTCCGACCCTGCCGCTTACCGGATACCTGTCCGCCTTTCTCCCTTCGGGAAGCGTGGCGCTT
TCTCATAGCTCACGCTGTAGGTATCTCAGTTCGGTGTAGGTCGTTCGCTCCAAGCTGGGCTGTGTGCACG
AACCCCCCGTTCAGCCCGACCGCTGCGCCTTATCCGGTAACTATCGTCTTGAGTCCAACCCGGTAAGACA
CGACTTATCGCCACTGGCAGCAGCCACTGGTAACAGGATTAGCAGAGCGAGGTATGTAGGCGGTGCTACA
GAGTTCTTGAAGTGGTGGCCTAACTACGGCTACACTAGAAGAACAGTATTTGGTATCTGCGCTCTGCTGA
AGCCAGTTACCTTCGGAAAAAGAGTTGGTAGCTCTTGATCCGGCAAACAAACCACCGCTGGTAGCGGTGG
TTTTTTTGTTTGCAAGCAGCAGATTACGCGCAGAAAAAAAGGATCTCAAGAAGATCCTTTGATCTTTTCT
ACGGGGTCTGACGCTCAGTGGAACGAAAACTCACGTTAAGGGATTTTGGTCATGAGATTATCAAAAAGGA
TCTTCACCTAGATCCTTTTAAATTAAAAATGAAGTTTTAAATCAATCTAAAGTATATATGAGTAAACTTG
GTCTGACAGTTACCAATGCTTAATCAGTGAGGCACCTATCTCAGCGATCTGTCTATTTCGTTCATCCATA
GTTGCCTGACTCCCCGTCGTGTAGATAACTACGATACGGGAGGGCTTACCATCTGGCCCCAGTGCTGCAA
TGATACCGCGAGACCCACGCTCACCGGCTCCAGATTTATCAGCAATAAACCAGCCAGCCGGAAGGGCCGA
GCGCAGAAGTGGTCCTGCAACTTTATCCGCCTCCATCCAGTCTATTAATTGTTGCCGGGAAGCTAGAGTA
AGTAGTTCGCCAATTAATAGTTTGCGCAACGTTGTTGCCATTGCTACAGGCATCGTGGTGTCACGCTCGT
CGTTTGGTATGGCTTCATTCAGCTCCGGTTCCCAACGATCAAGGCGAGTTACATGATCCCCCATGTTGTG
CAAAAAAGCGGTTAGCTCCTTCGGTCCTCCGATCGTTGTCAGAAGTAAGTTGGCCGCAGTGTTATCACTC
ATGGTTATGGCAGCACTGCATAATTCTCTTACTGTCATGCCATCCGTAAGATGCTTTTCTGTGACTGGTG
AGTACTCAACCAAGTCATTCTGAGAATAGTGTATGCGGCGACCGAGTTGCTCTTGCCCGGCGTCAATACG
GGATAATACCGCGCCACATAGCAGAACTTTAAAAGTGCTCATCATTGGAAAACGTTCTTCGGGGCGAAAA
CTCTCAAGGATCTTACCGCTGTTGAGATCCAGTTCGATGTAACCCACTCGTGCACCCAACTGATCTTCAG
CATCTTTTACTTTCACCAGCGTTTCTGGGTGAGCAAAAACAGGAAGGCAAAATGCCGCAAAAAAGGGAAT
AAGGGCGACACGGAAATGTTGAATACTCATACTCTTCCTTTTTCAATATTATTGAAGCATTTATCAGGGT
TATTGTCTCATGAGCGGATACATATTTGAATGTATTTAGAAAAATAAACAAATAGGGGTTCCGCGCACAT
TTCCCCGAAAAGTGCCACCTGACGTCGACGGATCGGGAGATCTCCCGATCCCCTATGGTGCACTCTCAGT
ACAATCTGCTCTGATGCCGCATAGTTAAGCCAGTATCTGCTCCCTGCTTGTGTGTTGGAGGTCGCTGAGT
AGTGCGCGAGCAAAATTTAAGCTACAACAAGGCAAGGCTTGACCGACAATTGCATGAAGAATCTGCTTAG
G
Features (pLannotate 1.2.2; 18 found; start..end, strand, type, name):
     50..429     +  enhancer       CMV enhancer: human cytomegalovirus immediate early enhancer
    430..633     +  promoter       CMV promoter: human cytomegalovirus (CMV) immediate early promoter
    760..2409    +  CDS            GLS (fragment): GLSK_HUMAN - Also known as GLS1, KIAA0838. Experimental evidence at protein level: Swiss-Prot protein existence level 1. [Isoform 2]: Lacks catalytic activity. From Homo sapiens (Human).
   2694..2742    +  polyA_signal   HSV TK poly(A) signal: herpes simplex virus thymidine kinase polyadenylation signal (Cole and Stacy, 1985)
   2833..2849    -  polyA_signal   bGH poly(A) signal (fragment): bovine growth hormone polyadenylation signal
   2944..3372    +  rep_origin     f1 ori (sequence partly withheld): f1 bacteriophage origin of replication; arrow indicates direction of (+) strand synthesis
   3386..3715    +  promoter       SV40 promoter: SV40 enhancer and early promoter
   3782..4573    +  CDS            neo: KKA2_KLEPN - Also known as kan, nptII. Experimental evidence at protein level: Swiss-Prot protein existence level 1. Resistance to kanamycin, neomycin, paromomycin, ribostamycin, butirosin and gentamicin B. From Klebsiella pneumoniae.
   4599..4757    +  CDS            ble (fragment): BLE_KLEPN - Experimental evidence at protein level: Swiss-Prot protein existence level 1. Binding protein with a strong affinity to the bleomycin family of antibiotics. Binds to CL990; an antimitotic-antibiotic compound. From Klebsiella pneumoniae.
   4752..4873    +  polyA_signal   SV40 poly(A) signal: SV40 polyadenylation signal
   4946..4962    -  protein_bind   lac operator: The lac repressor binds to the lac operator to inhibit transcription in E. coli. This inhibition can be relieved by adding lactose or isopropyl-β-D-thiogalactopyranoside (IPTG). lac repressor encoded by lacI
   4970..5000    -  promoter       lac promoter: promoter for the E. coli lac operon
   5015..5036    -  protein_bind   CAP binding site: CAP binding activates transcription in the presence of cAMP. E. coli catabolite activator protein
   5049..5141    -  CDS            lacI (fragment): lac repressor; lacI; The lac repressor binds to the lac operator to inhibit transcription in E. coli. This inhibition can be relieved by adding lactose or isopropyl-β-D-thiogalactopyranoside (IPTG).
   5324..5912    -  rep_origin     ori: high-copy-number ColE1/pMB1/pBR322/pUC origin of replication
   6083..6943    -  CDS            AmpR: β-lactamase; bla; confers resistance to ampicillin, carbenicillin, and related antibiotics
   6944..7048    -  promoter       AmpR promoter: bla
   7107..7159    -  misc_feature   bom (fragment): basis of mobility region from pBR322
