[The description below was written by a language model from this plasmid's Addgene catalogue record and pLannotate feature annotations shown in this document.]
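Description:
pcDNA 3.3 C-MYC GAC-WT is a mammalian expression plasmid (7,264 nt by full-sequence NGS) built on a pcDNA-type backbone. It is designed for transfection of cultured cells to express the wild-type GAC isoform of human glutaminase (GLS). It is maintained in E. coli through a high-copy ColE1/pUC-type origin and selected with ampicillin via the β-lactamase gene and its native promoter. An f1 origin and remnants of lac regulatory sequence and the pBR322 bom region are also present as backbone carry-over.

The payload is driven by the human cytomegalovirus immediate-early enhancer and promoter, which give strong constitutive transcription in most mammalian cell lines. Downstream lies the GLS coding sequence. The automated annotation calls it a fragment of the Swiss-Prot GLS entry, probably because the GAC splice isoform diverges from the reference isoform at its C-terminal end, leaving the remainder of the open reading frame unmatched. Transcripts are terminated by the HSV thymidine kinase polyadenylation signal, and a small bGH poly(A) fragment nearby appears to be vestigial. A separate SV40 early promoter–neo–SV40 poly(A) cassette confers G418 resistance, allowing selection of stable transfectants in addition to transient use.

The tag information in the record is inconsistent. The plasmid name and the tag field indicate a MYC epitope at the C terminus of the insert, whereas the purpose statement refers to N-MYC GAC. The feature table does not annotate a MYC tag at all, so its position should be checked against the sequence. The epitope would allow detection or immunoprecipitation of the expressed enzyme. The associated work concerns AMPK signalling and the shift from glucose to glutamine use.
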