Addgene plasmid #227841: pcDNA 3.3 C-MYC GAC-WT
Purpose: Used for transfection of cells for expression of N-MYC GAC-WT
Depositing lab: Sheng-cai Lin. Depositing organization: Xiamen University. Publication: AMPK targets PDZD8 to trigger carbon source shift from glucose to glutamine. Li M, Wang Y, Wei X, Cai WF, Wu J, Zhu M, Wang Y, Liu YH, Xiong J, Qu Q, Chen Y, Tian X, Yao L, Xie R, Li X, Chen S, Huang X, Zhang C, Xie C, Wu Y, Xu Z, Zhang B, Jiang B, Wang ZC, Li Q, Li G, Lin SY, Yu L, Piao HL, Deng X, Han J, Zhang CS, Lin SC. Cell Res. 2024 Jun 19. doi: 10.1038/s41422-024-00985-6. PubMed 38898113.
Backbone
  Vector backbone: pcDNA
  Vector type: Mammalian Expression
Growth in bacteria
  Bacterial resistance: Ampicillin, 100 μg/mL
  Growth temperature: 37°C
  Growth strain: DH5alpha
  Copy number: High Copy
Gene/Insert
  Gene/Insert name: GAC isoform
  Species: H. sapiens (human)
  Entrez Gene: GLS (a.k.a. AAD20, CASGID, DEE71, EIEE71, GAC, GAM, GDPAG, GLS1, KGA)
  Tag / fusion protein: MYC (C terminal on insert)
  Cloning method: Ligation Independent Cloning
Terms and licenses: Academic/Nonprofit Terms; Industry Terms: Not Available to Industry
How to cite: pcDNA 3.3 C-MYC GAC-WT was a gift from Sheng-cai Lin (Addgene plasmid # 227841 ; http://n2t.net/addgene:227841 ; RRID:Addgene_227841)
